Addgene plasmid #224486: pME-H2B-V5-n2StayGoldC4 (JDW 1354)
Purpose: Gateway compatible middle entry clone contianing Histone H2B fusion to V5-tagged (n2)StayGold(C4) (Nuclear StayGold fluorescent reporter)
Depositing lab: Joshua Wythe. Depositing organization: University of Virginia. Publication: Multisite Assembly of Gateway Induced Clones (MAGIC): a flexible cloning toolbox with diverse applications in vertebrate model systems. Gillespie W, Zhang Y, Ruiz OE, Cerda J, Ortiz-Guzman J, Turner WD, Largoza G, Sherman M, Mosser LE, Fujimoto E, Chien CB, Kwan KM, Arenkiel BR, Devine WP, Wythe JD. bioRxiv [Preprint]. 2024 Jul 13:2024.07.13.603267. doi: 10.1101/2024.07.13.603267. PubMed 39026881.
Backbone
  Vector backbone: pDONR221
  Vector type: Gateway cloning
Growth in bacteria
  Bacterial resistance: Kanamycin, 50 μg/mL
  Growth temperature: 37°C
  Growth strain: DH5alpha
  Copy number: High Copy
Gene/Insert
  Gene/Insert name: H2B-V5-n2StayGoldC4
  Species: Synthetic
  Cloning method: Gateway Cloning
Terms and licenses: Academic/Nonprofit Terms; Industry Terms: Not Available to Industry
Depositor comments: Please visit https://doi.org/10.1101/2024.07.13.603267 for bioRxiv preprint.
How to cite: pME-H2B-V5-n2StayGoldC4 (JDW 1354) was a gift from Joshua Wythe (Addgene plasmid # 224486 ; http://n2t.net/addgene:224486 ; RRID:Addgene_224486)
