[The description below was written by a language model from this plasmid's Addgene catalogue record and pLannotate feature annotations shown in this document.]
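Description:
pME-H2B-V5-n2StayGoldC4 is a Gateway middle entry clone built on the pDONR221 backbone and is about 3.8 kb according to the sequenced record. It is a cloning intermediate for use in bacteria, not an expression vector. It is maintained in E. coli through a high-copy ColE1/pUC-type origin and selected with kanamycin through the aminoglycoside phosphotransferase (KanR) gene. Upstream of the cassette are the rrnB T1 and T2 transcription terminators typical of pDONR vectors, which insulate the insert from read-through transcription. A T7 promoter lies just outside attL2. The short lacI and lacZα matches in the annotation are backbone remnants, not functional genes.

The payload lies between attL1 and attL2 and is an open reading frame described as synthetic. It consists of human histone H2B, then a V5 epitope tag, then the (n2)StayGold(C4) variant of the StayGold fluorescent protein. The automated annotation does not recognise StayGold. The region between the V5 tag and attL2 is largely unannotated, and the brief hit labelled as an mVenus BiFC fragment within it is most likely a spurious short match. Fusion to H2B tethers the fluorophore to chromatin, giving a nuclear-localised reporter, and the V5 tag allows antibody-based detection. The entry clone carries no eukaryotic promoter or polyadenylation signal. These are supplied when the cassette is combined with 5′ and 3′ entry clones and a destination vector in a multisite LR recombination. The plasmid belongs to a modular Gateway toolbox intended for assembling expression constructs for vertebrate model systems.
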