Features (pLannotate 1.2.2; 12 found; start..end, strand, type, name):
    121..213     +  CDS            lacI (fragment): lac repressor; lacI; The lac repressor binds to the lac operator to inhibit transcription in E. coli. This inhibition can be relieved by adding lactose or isopropyl-β-D-thiogalactopyranoside (IPTG).
    268..295     -  terminator     rrnB T2 terminator: transcription terminator T2 from the E. coli rrnB gene
    427..470     +  terminator     rrnB T1 terminator: Escherichia coli rrnB; transcription terminator T1 from the E. coli rrnB gene
    517..553     -  CDS            lacZα (fragment): LacZα fragment of β-galactosidase; lacZ fragment
    569..668     +  protein_bind   attL1: mutant version of attL; recombination site for the Gateway® LR reaction LR Clonase™
    687..1063    +  CDS            H2B (fragment): human histone H2B; HIST1H2BB
   1080..1121    +  CDS            V5 tag: epitope tag from simian virus 5
   1200..1225    +  CDS            VN155(I152L) (fragment): improved N-terminal fragment of mVenus for use in bimolecular fluorescence complementation (BiFC) (Kodama and Hu, 2010)
   1967..2066    -  protein_bind   attL2: mutant version of attL; recombination site for the Gateway® LR reaction LR Clonase™
   2084..2102    -  promoter       T7 promoter: promoter for bacteriophage T7 RNA polymerase
   2236..3045    +  CDS            KanR: aminoglycoside phosphotransferase; aph(3')-Ia; confers resistance to kanamycin in bacteria or G418 (Geneticin®) in eukaryotes
   3192..3780    +  rep_origin     ori: high-copy-number ColE1/pMB1/pBR322/pUC origin of replication
>Addgene plasmid #224486 | pME-H2B-V5-n2StayGoldC4 (JDW 1354) | addgene full sequence | sequence record 447100 | Addgene NGS Result
CTTTCCTGCGTTATCCCCTGATTCTGTGGATAACCGTATTACCGCCTTTGAGTGAGCTGATACCGCTCGC
CGCAGCCGAACGACCGAGCGCAGCGAGTCAGTGAGCGAGGAAGCGGAAGAGCGCCCAATACGCAAACCGC
CTCTCCCCGCGCGTTGGCCGATTCATTAATGCAGCTGGCACGACAGGTTTCCCGACTGGAAAGCGGGCAG
TGAGCGCAACGCAATTAATACGCGTACCGCTAGCCAGGAAGAGTTTGTAGAAACGCAAAAAGGCCATCCG
TCAGGATGGCCTTCTGCTTAGTTTGATGCCTGGCAGTTTATGGCGGGCGTCCTGCCCGCCACCCTCCGGG
CCGTTGCTTCACAACGTTCAAATCCGCTCCCGGCGGATTTGTCCTACTCAGGAGAGCGTTCACCGACAAA
CAACAGATAAAACGAAAGGCCCAGTCTTCCGACTGAGCCTTTCGTTTTATTTGATGCCTGGCAGTTCCCT
ACTCTCGCGTTAACGCTAGCATGGATGTTTTCCCAGTCACGACGTTGTAAAACGACGGCCAGTCTTAAGC
TCGGGCCCCAAATAATGATTTTATTTTGACTGATAGTGACCTGTTCGTTGCAACAAATTGATGAGCAATG
CTTTTTTATAATGCCAACTTTGTACAAAAAAGCAGGCTACTAGTGCTAGCGCCACCATGCCTGAACCCTC
TAAGTCTGCTCCAGCCCCTAAAAAGGGTTCTAAGAAGGCTATCACTAAGGCGCAGAAGAAGGATGGTAAG
AAGCGTAAGCGCAGCCGCAAGGAGAGCTATTCTATCTATGTGTACAAGGTTCTGAAGCAGGTCCACCCCG
ACACCGGCATCTCATCCAAGGCCATGGGGATCATGAACTCCTTCGTCAACGACATCTTCGAGCGCATCGC
GGGCGAGGCTTCTCGCCTGGCTCACTACAATAAGCGCTCGACCATCACCTCCAGGGAGATTCAGACGGCT
GTGCGCCTGCTGCTGCCTGGGGAGCTGGCTAAGCATGCTGTGTCCGAGGGCACTAAGGCAGTTACCAAGT
ACACTAGCTCTAAGGGTGGTGCTGGTGGTGGTAAGCCTATCCCTAACCCTCTCCTCGGTCTCGATTCTAC
GGGATCCACCGGTGAATTCGATGGTGGAGGCGGTTCAGGCGGAGGTGGCTCTGGCGGTGGCGGATCGCCA
TCAGGTACCATGGTGAGCAAGGGCGAGGAGCTGTTTACAGGCGTGACCCCCTTCAAGTTCCAGCTGAAGG
GCACCATCAACGGCAAGAGCTTCACCGTGGAAGGCGAGGGCGAGGGCAATAGCCACGAGGGCAGCCACAA
AGGCAAGTACGTGTGCACCAGCGGCAAACTGCCAATGTCTTGGGCCGCCCTGGGAACTAGCTTCGGCTAT
GGCATGAAGTACTACACCAAGTACCCCAGCGGCCTGAAGAACTGGTTCCACGAGGTGATGCCCGAGGGCT
TCACCTACGACAGACACATCCAGTACAAGGGCGACGGCAGCATCCACGCCAAGCACCAGCACTTCATGAA
GAACGGCACCTACCACAACATCGTGGAGTTCACCGGCCAGGACTTCAAGGAGAACAGCCCCGTGCTGACC
GGCGACATGAACGTGAGCCTGCCCAACGAGGTGCAGCACATCCCCAGAGATGACGGCGTGGAGTGCCCAG
TGACCCTGCTGTACCCTCTGCTGAGCGACAAGAGCAAGTGCGTGGAGGCCTACCAGAACACCATCATCAA
GCCCCTGCACAATCAGCCAGCCCCCGATGTGCCATACCACTGGATCAGAAAGCAGTACACCCAGAGCAAG
GACGACACCGAGGAGAGAGACCACATCATCCAGAGCGAGACCCTGGAGGCCCACCTGCCATGGCACGAGC
CTTCTGCTTCTGCCGTGTGATATCTATAATGAGGCGCGCCGTCGACGTTAACACGCGTTAATGATACGTA
TCTAGAACCCAGCTTTCTTGTACAAAGTTGGCATTATAAGAAAGCATTGCTTATCAATTTGTTGCAACGA
ACAGGTCACTATCAGTCAAAATAAAATCATTATTTGCCATCCAGCTGATATCCCCTATAGTGAGTCGTAT
TACATGGTCATAGCTGTTTCCTGGCAGCTCTGGCCCGTGTCTCAAAATCTCTGATGTTACATTGCACAAG
ATAAAAATATATCATCATGAACAATAAAACTGTCTGCTTACATAAACAGTAATACAAGGGGTGTTATGAG
CCATATTCAACGGGAAACGTCGAGGCCGCGATTAAATTCCAACATGGATGCTGATTTATATGGGTATAAA
TGGGCTCGCGATAATGTCGGGCAATCAGGTGCGACAATCTATCGCTTGTATGGGAAGCCCGATGCGCCAG
AGTTGTTTCTGAAACATGGCAAAGGTAGCGTTGCCAATGATGTTACAGATGAGATGGTCAGACTAAACTG
GCTGACGGAATTTATGCCTCTTCCGACCATCAAGCATTTTATCCGTACTCCTGATGATGCATGGTTACTC
ACCACTGCGATCCCCGGAAAAACAGCATTCCAGGTATTAGAAGAATATCCTGATTCAGGTGAAAATATTG
TTGATGCGCTGGCAGTGTTCCTGCGCCGGTTGCATTCGATTCCTGTTTGTAATTGTCCTTTTAACAGCGA
TCGCGTATTTCGTCTCGCTCAGGCGCAATCACGAATGAATAACGGTTTGGTTGATGCGAGTGATTTTGAT
GACGAGCGTAATGGCTGGCCTGTTGAACAAGTCTGGAAAGAAATGCATAAACTTTTGCCATTCTCACCGG
ATTCAGTCGTCACTCATGGTGATTTCTCACTTGATAACCTTATTTTTGACGAGGGGAAATTAATAGGTTG
TATTGATGTTGGACGAGTCGGAATCGCAGACCGATACCAGGATCTTGCCATCCTATGGAACTGCCTCGGT
GAGTTTTCTCCTTCATTACAGAAACGGCTTTTTCAAAAATATGGTATTGATAATCCTGATATGAATAAAT
TGCAGTTTCATTTGATGCTCGATGAGTTTTTCTAATCAGAATTGGTTAATTGGTTGTAACACTGGCAGAG
CATTACGCTGACTTGACGGGACGGCGCAAGCTCATGACCAAAATCCCTTAACGTGAGTTACGCGTCGTTC
CACTGAGCGTCAGACCCCGTAGAAAAGATCAAAGGATCTTCTTGAGATCCTTTTTTTCTGCGCGTAATCT
GCTGCTTGCAAACAAAAAAACCACCGCTACCAGCGGTGGTTTGTTTGCCGGATCAAGAGCTACCAACTCT
TTTTCCGAAGGTAACTGGCTTCAGCAGAGCGCAGATACCAAATACTGTTCTTCTAGTGTAGCCGTAGTTA
GGCCACCACTTCAAGAACTCTGTAGCACCGCCTACATACCTCGCTCTGCTAATCCTGTTACCAGTGGCTG
CTGCCAGTGGCGATAAGTCGTGTCTTACCGGGTTGGACTCAAGACGATAGTTACCGGATAAGGCGCAGCG
GTCGGGCTGAACGGGGGGTTCGTGCACACAGCCCAGCTTGGAGCGAACGACCTACACCGAACTGAGATAC
CTACAGCGTGAGCTATGAGAAAGCGCCACGCTTCCCGAAGGGAGAAAGGCGGACAGGTATCCGGTAAGCG
GCAGGGTCGGAACAGGAGAGCGCACGAGGGAGCTTCCAGGGGGAAACGCCTGGTATCTTTATAGTCCTGT
CGGGTTTCGCCACCTCTGACTTGAGCGTCGATTTTTGTGATGCTCGTCAGGGGGGCGGAGCCTATGGAAA
AACGCCAGCAACGCGGCCTTTTTACGGTTCCTGGCCTTTTGCTGGCCTTTTGCTCACATGTT
